>Addgene plasmid #142844 | TFORF1762 | addgene full sequence | sequence record 396029 | Addgene NGS Result
TTAATGTAGTCTTATGCAATACTCTTGTAGTCTTGCAACATGGTAACGATGAGTTAGCAACATGCCTTAC
AAGGAGAGAAAAAGCACCGTGCATGCCGATTGGTGGAAGTAAGGTGGTACGATCGTGCCTTATTAGGAAG
GCAACAGACGGGTCTGACATGGATTGGACGAACCACTGAATTGCCGCATTGCAGAGATATTGTATTTAAG
TGCCTAGCTCGATACATAAACGGGTCTCTCTGGTTAGACCAGATCTGAGCCTGGGAGCTCTCTGGCTAAC
TAGGGAACCCACTGCTTAAGCCTCAATAAAGCTTGCCTTGAGTGCTTCAAGTAGTGTGTGCCCGTCTGTT
GTGTGACTCTGGTAACTAGAGATCCCTCAGACCCTTTTAGTCAGTGTGGAAAATCTCTAGCAGTGGCGCC
CGAACAGGGACTTGAAAGCGAAAGGGAAACCAGAGGAGCTCTCTCGACGCAGGACTCGGCTTGCTGAAGC
GCGCACGGCAAGAGGCGAGGGGCGGCGACTGGTGAGTACGCCAAAAATTTTGACTAGCGGAGGCTAGAAG
GAGAGAGATGGGTGCGAGAGCGTCAGTATTAAGCGGGGGAGAATTAGATCGCGATGGGAAAAAATTCGGT
TAAGGCCAGGGGGAAAGAAAAAATATAAATTAAAACATATAGTATGGGCAAGCAGGGAGCTAGAACGATT
CGCAGTTAATCCTGGCCTGTTAGAAACATCAGAAGGCTGTAGACAAATACTGGGACAGCTACAACCATCC
CTTCAGACAGGATCAGAAGAACTTAGATCATTATATAATACAGTAGCAACCCTCTATTGTGTGCATCAAA
GGATAGAGATAAAAGACACCAAGGAAGCTTTAGACAAGATAGAGGAAGAGCAAAACAAAAGTAAGACCAC
CGCACAGCAAGCGGCCGCTGATCTTCAGACCTGGAGGAGGAGATATGAGGGACAATTGGAGAAGTGAATT
ATATAAATATAAAGTAGTAAAAATTGAACCATTAGGAGTAGCACCCACCAAGGCAAAGAGAAGAGTGGTG
CAGAGAGAAAAAAGAGCAGTGGGAATAGGAGCTTTGTTCCTTGGGTTCTTGGGAGCAGCAGGAAGCACTA
TGGGCGCAGCGTCAATGACGCTGACGGTACAGGCCAGACAATTATTGTCTGGTATAGTGCAGCAGCAGAA
CAATTTGCTGAGGGCTATTGAGGCGCAACAGCATCTGTTGCAACTCACAGTCTGGGGCATCAAGCAGCTC
CAGGCAAGAATCCTGGCTGTGGAAAGATACCTAAAGGATCAACAGCTCCTGGGGATTTGGGGTTGCTCTG
GAAAACTCATTTGCACCACTGCTGTGCCTTGGAATGCTAGTTGGAGTAATAAATCTCTGGAACAGATTTG
GAATCACACGACCTGGATGGAGTGGGACAGAGAAATTAACAATTACACAAGCTTAATACACTCCTTAATT
GAAGAATCGCAAAACCAGCAAGAAAAGAATGAACAAGAATTATTGGAATTAGATAAATGGGCAAGTTTGT
GGAATTGGTTTAACATAACAAATTGGCTGTGGTATATAAAATTATTCATAATGATAGTAGGAGGCTTGGT
AGGTTTAAGAATAGTTTTTGCTGTACTTTCTATAGTGAATAGAGTTAGGCAGGGATATTCACCATTATCG
TTTCAGACCCACCTCCCAACCCCGAGGGGACCCATGCATTGCATCTCAATTAGTCAGCAACCAGGTGTGG
AAAGTCCCCAGGCTCCCCAGCAGGCAGAAGTATGCAAAGCATGCGTCTCAATTAGTCAGCAACCATAGTC
CCGCCCCTAACTCCGCCCATCCCGCCCCTAACTCCGCCCAGTTCCGCCCATTCTCCGCCCCATGGCTGAC
TAATTTTTTTTATTTATGCAGAGGCCGAGGCCGCCTCGGCCTCTGAGCTATTCCAGAAGTAGTGAGGAGG
CTTTTTTGGAGGCCTAGGCTTTTGCAAAAAGCTTTCTAGAGGTACCACCGGAGCTTACCATGACCGAGTA
CAAGCCCACGGTGCGCCTCGCCACCCGCGACGACGTCCCCAGGGCCGTACGCACCCTCGCCGCCGCGTTC
GCCGACTACCCCGCCACGCGCCACACCGTCGATCCGGACCGCCACATCGAGCGGGTCACCGAGCTGCAAG
AACTCTTCCTCACGCGCGTCGGGCTCGACATCGGCAAGGTGTGGGTCGCGGACGACGGCGCCGCCGTGGC
GGTCTGGACCACGCCGGAGAGCGTCGAAGCGGGGGCGGTGTTCGCCGAGATCGGCCCGCGCATGGCCGAG
TTGAGCGGTTCCCGGCTGGCCGCGCAGCAACAGATGGAAGGCCTCCTGGCGCCGCACCGGCCCAAGGAGC
CCGCGTGGTTCCTGGCCACCGTCGGCGTCTCGCCCGACCACCAGGGCAAGGGTCTGGGCAGCGCCGTCGT
GCTCCCCGGAGTGGAGGCGGCCGAGCGCGCCGGGGTGCCCGCCTTCCTGGAGACCTCCGCGCCCCGCAAC
CTCCCCTTCTACGAGCGGCTCGGCTTCACCGTCACCGCCGACGTCGAGGTGCCCGAAGGACCGCGCACCT
GGTGCATGACCCGCAAGCCCGGTGCCAGTTAACGAATTCTAGATCTTGAGACAAATGGCAGTATTCATCC
ACAATTTTAAAAGAAAAGGGGGGATTGGGGGGTACAGTGCAGGGGAAAGAATAGTAGACATAATAGCAAC
AGACATACAAACTAAAGAATTACAAAAACAAATTACAAAAATTCAAAATTTTCGGGTTTATTACAGGGAC
AGCAGAGATCCACTTTGGCGCCGGCTCGAGGCCTGCAGGTGCAAAGATGGATAAAGTTTTAAACAGAGAG
GAATCTTTGCAGCTAATGGACCTTCTAGGTCTTGAAAGGAGTGGGAATTGGCTCCGGTGCCCGTCAGTGG
GCAGAGCGCACATCGCCCACAGTCCCCGAGAAGTTGGGGGGAGGGGTCGGCAATTGAACCGGTGCCTAGA
GAAGGTGGCGCGGGGTAAACTGGGAAAGTGATGTCGTGTACTGGCTCCGCCTTTTTCCCGAGGGTGGGGG
AGAACCGTATATAAGTGCAGTAGTCGCCGTGAACGTTCTTTTTCGCAACGGGTTTGCCGCCAGAACACAG
GTAAGTGCCGTGTGTGGTTCCCGCGGGCCTGGCCTCTTTACGGGTTATGGCCCTTGCGTGCCTTGAATTA
CTTCCACCTGGCTGCAGTACGTGATTCTTGATCCCGAGCTTCGGGTTGGAAGTGGGTGGGAGAGTTCGAG
GCCTTGCGCTTAAGGAGCCCCTTCGCCTCGTGCTTGAGTTGAGGCCTGGCCTGGGCGCTGGGGCCGCCGC
GTGCGAATCTGGTGGCACCTTCGCGCCTGTCTCGCTGCTTTCGATAAGTCTCTAGCCATTTAAAATTTTT
GATGACCTGCTGCGACGCTTTTTTTCTGGCAAGATAGTCTTGTAAATGCGGGCCAAGATCTGCACACTGG
TATTTCGGTTTTTGGGGCCGCGGGCGGCGACGGGGCCCGTGCGTCCCAGCGCACATGTTCGGCGAGGCGG
GGCCTGCGAGCGCGGCCACCGAGAATCGGACGGGGGTAGTCTCAAGCTGGCCGGCCTGCTCTGGTGCCTG
GCCTCGCGCCGCCGTGTATCGCCCCGCCCTGGGCGGCAAGGCTGGCCCGGTCGGCACCAGTTGCGTGAGC
GGAAAGATGGCCGCTTCCCGGCCCTGCTGCAGGGAGCTCAAAATGGAGGACGCGGCGCTCGGGAGAGCGG
GCGGGTGAGTCACCCACACAAAGGAAAAGGGCCTTTCCGTCCTCAGCCGTCGCTTCATGTGACTCCACGG
AGTACCGGGCGCCGTCCAGGCACCTCGATTAGTTCTCGAGCTTTTGGAGTACGTCGTCTTTAGGTTGGGG
GGAGGGGTTTTATGCGATGGAGTTTCCCCACACTGAGTGGGTGGAGACTGAAGTTAGGCCAGCTTGGCAC
TTGATGTAATTCTCCTTGGAATTTGCCCTTTTTGAGTTTGGATCTTGGTTCATTCTCAAGCCTCAGACAG
TGGTTCAAAGTTTTTTTCTTCCATTTCAGGTGTCGTGAGGCTAGCACCGCCACCATGTCTGCACAGTCAG
TGGAAGAAGATTCAATACTTATCATCCCAACTCCAGATGAAGAGGAAAAAATTCTGAGAGTGAAGTTGGA
GGAGGATCCTGATGGCGAAGAGGGATCAAGTATCCCCTGGAACCATCTCCCAGACCCAGAGATTTTCCGA
CAGCGATTCAGGCAGTTTGGATACCAGGATTCACCTGGGCCCCGTGAGGCTGTGAGCCAGCTCCGAGAAC
TTTGCCGTCTGTGGCTCAGGCCAGAGACGCACACAAAAGAACAAATCTTGGAGCTGGTAGTGCTGGAGCA
GTTTGTTGCCATCCTACCCAAAGAGCTACAGACTTGGGTTCGAGATCATCATCCAGAGAATGGAGAGGAG
GCAGTGACAGTGCTGGAGGATTTGGAGAGTGAACTTGATGACCCTGGACAACCGGTTTCTCTCCGTCGAC
GAAAACGGGAAGTACTAGTAGAAGACATGGTATCTCAAGAAGAAGCTCAGGGATTACCAAGTTCTGAGCT
TGATGCTGTGGAGAACCAGCTCAAGTGGGCATCCTGGGAGCTCCATTCCCTAAGGCACTGTGTAATCATT
CCTTAGTAATGAACTAGTCCGTAACTTGAAAGTATTTCGATTTCTTGGCTTTATATATCTTGTGGAAAGG
ACGAGGGACAACGTCTGCGAGGTCCCTAACGCGTTAAGTCGACAATCAACCTCTGGATTACAAAATTTGT
GAAAGATTGACTGGTATTCTTAACTATGTTGCTCCTTTTACGCTATGTGGATACGCTGCTTTAATGCCTT
TGTATCATGCTATTGCTTCCCGTATGGCTTTCATTTTCTCCTCCTTGTATAAATCCTGGTTGCTGTCTCT
TTATGAGGAGTTGTGGCCCGTTGTCAGGCAACGTGGCGTGGTGTGCACTGTGTTTGCTGACGCAACCCCC
ACTGGTTGGGGCATTGCCACCACCTGTCAGCTCCTTTCCGGGACTTTCGCTTTCCCCCTCCCTATTGCCA
CGGCGGAACTCATCGCCGCCTGCCTTGCCCGCTGCTGGACAGGGGCTCGGCTGTTGGGCACTGACAATTC
CGTGGTGTTGTCGGGGAAATCATCGTCCTTTCCTTGGCTGCTCGCCTGTGTTGCCACCTGGATTCTGCGC
GGGACGTCCTTCTGCTACGTCCCTTCGGCCCTCAATCCAGCGGACCTTCCTTCCCGCGGCCTGCTGCCGG
CTCTGCGGCCTCTTCCGCGTCTTCGCCTTCGCCCTCAGACGAGTCGGATCTCCCTTTGGGCCGCCTCCCC
GCGTCGACTTTAAGACCAATGACTTACAAGGCAGCTGTAGATCTTAGCCACTTTTTAAAAGAAAAGGGGG
GACTGGAAGGGCTAATTCACTCCCAACGAAGACAAGATCTGCTTTTTGCTTGTACTGGGTCTCTCTGGTT
AGACCAGATCTGAGCCTGGGAGCTCTCTGGCTAACTAGGGAACCCACTGCTTAAGCCTCAATAAAGCTTG
CCTTGAGTGCTTCAAGTAGTGTGTGCCCGTCTGTTGTGTGACTCTGGTAACTAGAGATCCCTCAGACCCT
TTTAGTCAGTGTGGAAAATCTCTAGCAGTACGTATAGTAGTTCATGTCATCTTATTATTCAGTATTTATA
ACTTGCAAAGAAATGAATATCAGAGAGTGAGAGGAACTTGTTTATTGCAGCTTATAATGGTTACAAATAA
AGCAATAGCATCACAAATTTCACAAATAAAGCATTTTTTTCACTGCATTCTAGTTGTGGTTTGTCCAAAC
TCATCAATGTATCTTATCATGTCTGGCTCTAGCTATCCCGCCCCTAACTCCGCCCATCCCGCCCCTAACT
CCGCCCAGTTCCGCCCATTCTCCGCCCCATGGCTGACTAATTTTTTTTATTTATGCAGAGGCCGAGGCCG
CCTCGGCCTCTGAGCTATTCCAGAAGTAGTGAGGAGGCTTTTTTGGAGGCCTAGGGACGTACCCAATTCG
CCCTATAGTGAGTCGTATTACGCGCGCTCACTGGCCGTCGTTTTACAACGTCGTGACTGGGAAAACCCTG
GCGTTACCCAACTTAATCGCCTTGCAGCACATCCCCCTTTCGCCAGCTGGCGTAATAGCGAAGAGGCCCG
CACCGATCGCCCTTCCCAACAGTTGCGCAGCCTGAATGGCGAATGGG
[124 nt withheld, positions 6278-6401]
C
[91 nt withheld, positions 6403-6493]
A
[49 nt withheld, positions 6495-6543]
CCTTTGACGTTGGAGTCCACGTTCTTT
[37 nt withheld, positions 6571-6607]
ACCCTATCTCGGTCTATTCTTTTGATTTATAAGGGATTTTGCCGATTTCGGCCTATTGGTTAAAAAATGA
GCTGATTTAACAAAAATTTAACGCGAATTTTAACAAAATATTAACGCTTACAATTTAGGTGGCACTTTTC
GGGGAAATGTGCGCGGAACCCCTATTTGTTTATTTTTCTAAATACATTCAAATATGTATCCGCTCATGAG
ACAATAACCCTGATAAATGCTTCAATAATATTGAAAAAGGAAGAGTATGAGTATTCAACATTTCCGTGTC
GCCCTTATTCCCTTTTTTGCGGCATTTTGCCTTCCTGTTTTTGCTCACCCAGAAACGCTGGTGAAAGTAA
AAGATGCTGAAGATCAGTTGGGTGCACGAGTGGGTTACATCGAACTGGATCTCAACAGCGGTAAGATCCT
TGAGAGTTTTCGCCCCGAAGAACGTTTTCCAATGATGAGCACTTTTAAAGTTCTGCTATGTGGCGCGGTA
TTATCCCGTATTGACGCCGGGCAAGAGCAACTCGGTCGCCGCATACACTATTCTCAGAATGACTTGGTTG
AGTACTCACCAGTCACAGAAAAGCATCTTACGGATGGCATGACAGTAAGAGAATTATGCAGTGCTGCCAT
AACCATGAGTGATAACACTGCGGCCAACTTACTTCTGACAACGATCGGAGGACCGAAGGAGCTAACCGCT
TTTTTGCACAACATGGGGGATCATGTAACTCGCCTTGATCGTTGGGAACCGGAGCTGAATGAAGCCATAC
CAAACGACGAGCGTGACACCACGATGCCTGTAGCAATGGCAACAACGTTGCGCAAACTATTAACTGGCGA
ACTACTTACTCTAGCTTCCCGGCAACAATTAATAGACTGGATGGAGGCGGATAAAGTTGCAGGACCACTT
CTGCGCTCGGCCCTTCCGGCTGGCTGGTTTATTGCTGATAAATCTGGAGCCGGTGAGCGTGGGTCTCGCG
GTATCATTGCAGCACTGGGGCCAGATGGTAAGCCCTCCCGTATCGTAGTTATCTACACGACGGGGAGTCA
GGCAACTATGGATGAACGAAATAGACAGATCGCTGAGATAGGTGCCTCACTGATTAAGCATTGGTAACTG
TCAGACCAAGTTTACTCATATATACTTTAGATTGATTTAAAACTTCATTTTTAATTTAAAAGGATCTAGG
TGAAGATCCTTTTTGATAATCTCATGACCAAAATCCCTTAACGTGAGTTTTCGTTCCACTGAGCGTCAGA
CCCCGTAGAAAAGATCAAAGGATCTTCTTGAGATCCTTTTTTTCTGCGCGTAATCTGCTGCTTGCAAACA
AAAAAACCACCGCTACCAGCGGTGGTTTGTTTGCCGGATCAAGAGCTACCAACTCTTTTTCCGAAGGTAA
CTGGCTTCAGCAGAGCGCAGATACCAAATACTGTTCTTCTAGTGTAGCCGTAGTTAGGCCACCACTTCAA
GAACTCTGTAGCACCGCCTACATACCTCGCTCTGCTAATCCTGTTACCAGTGGCTGCTGCCAGTGGCGAT
AAGTCGTGTCTTACCGGGTTGGACTCAAGACGATAGTTACCGGATAAGGCGCAGCGGTCGGGCTGAACGG
GGGGTTCGTGCACACAGCCCAGCTTGGAGCGAACGACCTACACCGAACTGAGATACCTACAGCGTGAGCT
ATGAGAAAGCGCCACGCTTCCCGAAGGGAGAAAGGCGGACAGGTATCCGGTAAGCGGCAGGGTCGGAACA
GGAGAGCGCACGAGGGAGCTTCCAGGGGGAAACGCCTGGTATCTTTATAGTCCTGTCGGGTTTCGCCACC
TCTGACTTGAGCGTCGATTTTTGTGATGCTCGTCAGGGGGGCGGAGCCTATGGAAAAACGCCAGCAACGC
GGCCTTTTTACGGTTCCTGGCCTTTTGCTGGCCTTTTGCTCACATGTTCTTTCCTGCGTTATCCCCTGAT
TCTGTGGATAACCGTATTACCGCCTTTGAGTGAGCTGATACCGCTCGCCGCAGCCGAACGACCGAGCGCA
GCGAGTCAGTGAGCGAGGAAGCGGAAGAGCGCCCAATACGCAAACCGCCTCTCCCCGCGCGTTGGCCGAT
TCATTAATGCAGCTGGCACGACAGGTTTCCCGACTGGAAAGCGGGCAGTGAGCGCAACGCAATTAATGTG
AGTTAGCTCACTCATTAGGCACCCCAGGCTTTACACTTTATGCTTCCGGCTCGTATGTTGTGTGGAATTG
TGAGCGGATAACAATTTCACACAGGAAACAGCTATGACCATGATTACGCCAAGCGCGCAATTAACCCTCA
CTAAAGGGAACAAAAGCTGGAGCTGCAAGC
Features (pLannotate 1.2.2; 31 found; start..end, strand, type, name):
      5..231     +  promoter       RSV promoter: Rous sarcoma virus enhancer/promoter
    232..412     +  LTR            5' LTR (truncated): truncated 5' long terminal repeat (LTR) from HIV-1
    459..584     +  misc_feature   HIV-1 Ψ: packaging signal of human immunodeficiency virus type 1
    568..931     +  CDS            HIV-1 gag (fragment): gag protein from human immunodeficiency virus 1; gag
   1077..1310    +  misc_feature   RRE: The Rev response element (RRE) of HIV-1 allows for Rev-dependent mRNA export from the nucleus to the cytoplasm.
   1687..1713    +  CDS            Rev (fragment): human immunodeficiency virus 1 (HIV-1) Rev protein; rev; enhances nuclear export of unspliced and incompletely spliced viral mRNAs
   1720..1743    +  promoter       SV40 promoter (fragment): SV40 early promoter
   1744..1815    +  promoter       SV40 promoter (fragment): SV40 enhancer and early promoter
   1839..1974    +  rep_origin     SV40 ori: SV40 origin of replication
   2020..2616    +  CDS            PuroR (fragment): puromycin N-acetyltransferase; pac from Streptomyces; confers resistance to puromycin
   2665..2782    +  misc_feature   cPPT/CTS: central polypurine tract and central termination sequence of HIV-1
   2847..2913    +  CDS            small t antigen (fragment): SV40 (simian virus 40) small t antigen
   2920..4098    +  promoter       EF-1α promoter: strong constitutive promoter for human elongation factor EF-1α
   4115..4681    +  CDS            ZNF24 (fragment): ZNF24_HUMAN - Also known as KOX17, ZNF191, ZSCAN3. Experimental evidence at protein level: Swiss-Prot protein existence level 1. Transcription factor required for myelination of differentiated oligodendrocytes. Required for the conversion of oligodendrocytes from the premyelinating to the myelinating state. In the developing central nervous system (CNS), involved in the maintenance in the progenitor stage by promoting the cell cycle. Specifically binds to the 5'-TCAT-3' DNA sequence (By similarity). Has transcription repressor activity in vitro. From Homo sapiens (Human).
   4709..4762    +  promoter       U6 promoter (fragment): RNA polymerase III promoter for human U6 snRNA
   4804..5392    +  misc_feature   WPRE: woodchuck hepatitis virus posttranscriptional regulatory element
   5443..5462    +  misc_feature   cPPT/CTS (fragment): central polypurine tract and central termination sequence of HIV-1
   5464..5697    +  LTR            3' LTR (ΔU3): self-inactivating 3' long terminal repeat (LTR) from HIV-1
   5775..5896    +  polyA_signal   SV40 poly(A) signal: SV40 polyadenylation signal
   5936..6071    +  rep_origin     SV40 ori: SV40 origin of replication
   6092..6110    -  promoter       T7 promoter: promoter for bacteriophage T7 RNA polymerase
   6118..6273    +  CDS            lacZα (fragment): LacZα fragment of β-galactosidase; lacZ fragment
   6278..6706    +  rep_origin     f1 ori (sequence partly withheld): f1 bacteriophage origin of replication; arrow indicates direction of (+) strand synthesis
   6759..6863    +  promoter       AmpR promoter: bla
   6864..7724    +  CDS            AmpR: β-lactamase; bla; confers resistance to ampicillin, carbenicillin, and related antibiotics
   7895..8483    +  rep_origin     ori: high-copy-number ColE1/pMB1/pBR322/pUC origin of replication
   8666..8758    +  CDS            lacI (fragment): lac repressor; lacI; The lac repressor binds to the lac operator to inhibit transcription in E. coli. This inhibition can be relieved by adding lactose or isopropyl-β-D-thiogalactopyranoside (IPTG).
   8771..8792    +  protein_bind   CAP binding site: CAP binding activates transcription in the presence of cAMP. E. coli catabolite activator protein
   8807..8837    +  promoter       lac promoter: promoter for the E. coli lac operon
   8845..8861    +  protein_bind   lac operator: The lac repressor binds to the lac operator to inhibit transcription in E. coli. This inhibition can be relieved by adding lactose or isopropyl-β-D-thiogalactopyranoside (IPTG). lac repressor encoded by lacI
   8906..8924    +  promoter       T3 promoter: promoter for bacteriophage T3 RNA polymerase
