[The description below was written by a language model from this plasmid's Addgene catalogue record and pLannotate feature annotations shown in this document.]
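Description:
TFORF1762 is a lentiviral mammalian expression plasmid built on the pLX_TRC317 backbone and carrying a human ZNF24 open reading frame. It belongs to a barcoded transcription factor ORF collection. In bacteria it is maintained through a high-copy ColE1/pUC-type origin and an ampicillin resistance gene. An f1 origin and remnants of a lac/lacZα cloning region flanked by T7 and T3 promoters are also annotated in the backbone.

The viral portion has a third-generation, self-inactivating layout. An RSV promoter is fused to a truncated HIV-1 5' LTR to drive genomic RNA production, followed by the Ψ packaging signal with a gag fragment, the Rev response element, a cPPT/CTS, and a ΔU3 3' LTR followed by an SV40 polyadenylation signal.

Two expression units sit between the LTRs. An SV40 early promoter drives puromycin N-acetyltransferase for selection of transduced cells. The strong constitutive EF-1α promoter drives the ZNF24 ORF, with a WPRE downstream to enhance transcript stability and expression. The depositor links the synthesized insert (683 bp) to a specific ZNF24 transcript isoform. This may explain why the annotation matches only a fragment of the canonical protein, a SCAN-domain zinc finger factor with reported repressor activity and a role in oligodendrocyte myelination.

According to the record, each ORF in the collection is paired with a unique 24-bp barcode. This barcode is not annotated in the feature table; a short U6 promoter fragment lies between the ORF and WPRE, but its function is not stated.

The construct is intended for ZNF24 overexpression, either alone or in pooled screens where barcodes identify the transcription factor delivered to each cell. The depositor cautions that the plasmid can recombine during propagation.
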