Addgene plasmid #142844: TFORF1762
Purpose: Lentiviral vector for overexpressing transcription factor ORFs with unique 24-bp barcodes. Barcodes facilitate identification of transcription factors in pooled screens.
Depositing lab: Feng Zhang. Depositing organization: Broad Institute. Publication: A transcription factor atlas of directed differentiation. Joung J, Ma S, Tay T, Geiger-Schuller KR, Kirchgatterer PC, Verdine VK, Guo B, Arias-Garcia MA, Allen WE, Singh A, Kuksenko O, Abudayyeh OO, Gootenberg JS, Fu Z, Macrae RK, Buenrostro JD, Regev A, Zhang F. Cell. 2023 Jan 5;186(1):209-229.e26. doi: 10.1016/j.cell.2022.11.026. PubMed 36608654.
Backbone
  Vector backbone: pLX_TRC317
  Backbone manufacturer: Broad Institute Genetic Perturbation Platform
  Backbone size w/o insert (bp): 8264
  Vector type: Mammalian Expression, Lentiviral
  Selectable markers: Puromycin
Growth in bacteria
  Bacterial resistance: Ampicillin, 100 μg/mL
  Growth temperature: 37°C
  Growth strain: NEB Stable
  Copy number: High Copy
Gene/Insert
  Gene/Insert name: ZNF24
  Species: H. sapiens (human)
  Insert size (bp): 683
  Entrez Gene: ZNF24 (a.k.a. KOX17, RSG-A, ZNF191, ZSCAN3, Zfp191)
  Promoter: EF1a
  Cloning method: Unknown
  Sequencing primers: 5′ GGGTGGAGACTGAAGTTAGGCCAG; 3′ CACATAGCGTAAAAGGAGCAACATAG
Terms and licenses: Academic/Nonprofit Terms; Industry Terms: Not Available to Industry
Depositor comments: NM_001308123,ENST00000589881 . The transcription factor ORF portion of this plasmid was synthesized by Genewiz. Please test multiple small colonies in case of plasmid recombination. To make this collection available in a timely manner, a portion of this collection was not fully sequenced by Addgene. If an Addgene verified full plasmid sequence is not available, please contact us prior to placing an order to request the full sequence.
How to cite: TFORF1762 was a gift from Feng Zhang (Addgene plasmid # 142844 ; http://n2t.net/addgene:142844 ; RRID:Addgene_142844)
