>Addgene plasmid #142844 | TFORF1762 | depositor partial sequence | sequence record 280670 | Insert
ACCGCCACCATGTCTGCACAGTCAGTGGAAGAAGATTCAATACTTATCATCCCAACTCCAGATGAAGAGG
AAAAAATTCTGAGAGTGAAGTTGGAGGAGGATCCTGATGGCGAAGAGGGATCAAGTATCCCCTGGAACCA
TCTCCCAGACCCAGAGATTTTCCGACAGCGATTCAGGCAGTTTGGATACCAGGATTCACCTGGGCCCCGT
GAGGCTGTGAGCCAGCTCCGAGAACTTTGCCGTCTGTGGCTCAGGCCAGAGACGCACACAAAAGAACAAA
TCTTGGAGCTGGTAGTGCTGGAGCAGTTTGTTGCCATCCTACCCAAAGAGCTACAGACTTGGGTTCGAGA
TCATCATCCAGAGAATGGAGAGGAGGCAGTGACAGTGCTGGAGGATTTGGAGAGTGAACTTGATGACCCT
GGACAACCGGTTTCTCTCCGTCGACGAAAACGGGAAGTACTAGTAGAAGACATGGTATCTCAAGAAGAAG
CTCAGGGATTACCAAGTTCTGAGCTTGATGCTGTGGAGAACCAGCTCAAGTGGGCATCCTGGGAGCTCCA
TTCCCTAAGGCACTGTGTAATCATTCCTTAGTAATGAACTAGTCCGTAACTTGAAAGTATTTCGATTTCT
TGGCTTTATATATCTTGTGGAAAGGACGAGGGACAACGTCTGCGAGGTCCCTA
