>Addgene plasmid #142844 | TFORF1762 | depositor partial sequence | sequence record 280671 | Barcode
GGGACAACGTCTGCGAGGTCCCTA
